Addgene plasmid #60279: pENTR D-TOPO-C3_38
Purpose: This plasmid contains a human pancreatic islet active enhancer, which can be shuttled into a Gateway destination vector, such as pGL4.23-Gateway.
Depositing lab: Jorge Ferrer. Depositing organization: Imperial College London. Publication: Pancreatic islet enhancer clusters enriched in type 2 diabetes risk-associated variants. Pasquali L, Gaulton KJ, Rodriguez-Segui SA, Mularoni L, Miguel-Escalada I, Akerman I, Tena JJ, Moran I, Gomez-Marin C, van de Bunt M, Ponsa-Cobas J, Castro N, Nammo T, Cebola I, Garcia-Hurtado J, Maestro MA, Pattou F, Piemonti L, Berney T, Gloyn AL, Ravassard P, Gomez-Skarmeta JL, Muller F, McCarthy MI, Ferrer J. Nat Genet. 2014 Feb;46(2):136-43. doi: 10.1038/ng.2870. Epub 2014 Jan 12. PubMed 24413736.
Backbone
  Vector backbone: pENTR/D-TOPO
  Backbone manufacturer: Invitrogen
  Backbone size w/o insert (bp): 2580
  Vector type: Entry Vector
Growth in bacteria
  Bacterial resistance: Kanamycin, 50 μg/mL
  Growth temperature: 37°C
  Growth strain: DH5alpha
  Copy number: Unknown
Gene/Insert
  Gene/Insert name: ACSL1 enhancer (alt name: ACSL1)
  Species: H. sapiens (human)
  Entrez Gene: ACSL1 (a.k.a. ACS1, LACS, FACL1, FACL2, LACS1, LACS2)
  Cloning method: TOPO Cloning
  Sequencing primers: 5′ M13 Fw; 3′ M13 Rev
Terms and licenses: Academic/Nonprofit Terms; Industry Terms: Not Available to Industry
Depositor comments: chromosome : chr4; start: 185953054 end: 185954041 (genomic position corresponds to the version of the human genome hg18) Fw primer used for cloning: CACC CTCCCCACTATCCCAGAGGA Rv primer used for cloning: CTGGCAGGGTGCAAACATCAGC
How to cite: pENTR D-TOPO-C3_38 was a gift from Jorge Ferrer (Addgene plasmid # 60279 ; http://n2t.net/addgene:60279 ; RRID:Addgene_60279)
