[The description below was written by a language model from this plasmid's Addgene catalogue record and pLannotate feature annotations shown in this document.]
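Description:
pENTR D-TOPO-C3_38 is a Gateway entry clone built on the Invitrogen pENTR/D-TOPO backbone (2,580 bp without insert; 3,564 nt in total according to the sequence records). It is a bacterial cloning plasmid with no expression function of its own. It replicates in E. coli from a high-copy ColE1/pUC-type origin and is selected with kanamycin through an aminoglycoside phosphotransferase (KanR) gene. The two annotated sequence records are the same length and list the same nine features in opposite orientation and with different start points, so they agree with each other and with the catalogue entry.

The payload is a human genomic fragment described as an ACSL1 enhancer, an active enhancer from pancreatic islets that maps to chromosome 4 in the hg18 assembly and spans roughly 1 kb. It was inserted by directional TOPO cloning. It carries no annotation of its own in the feature tables, but it corresponds to the unannotated interval of about 1 kb between the attL1 and attL2 recombination sites. These sites allow an LR Clonase reaction to transfer the fragment in a defined orientation into any Gateway destination vector. The rrnB T1 and T2 terminators upstream of attL1 block read-through transcription from the backbone into the insert, and a T7 promoter lies just outside attL2. The short lacZα and lacI fragments are backbone remnants, not functional genes. The stated purpose is to shuttle the enhancer into a destination vector such as pGL4.23-Gateway, a luciferase reporter vector, so that its regulatory activity can be tested. The clone comes from a study of islet enhancer clusters and variants associated with type 2 diabetes risk.
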