Features (pLannotate 1.2.2; 9 found; start..end, strand, type, name):
    161..179     +  promoter       T7 promoter: promoter for bacteriophage T7 RNA polymerase
    197..296     +  protein_bind   attL2: mutant version of attL; recombination site for the Gateway® LR reaction LR Clonase™
   1317..1416    -  protein_bind   attL1: mutant version of attL; recombination site for the Gateway® LR reaction LR Clonase™
   1432..1468    +  CDS            lacZα (fragment): LacZα fragment of β-galactosidase; lacZ fragment
   1515..1558    -  terminator     rrnB T1 terminator: Escherichia coli rrnB; transcription terminator T1 from the E. coli rrnB gene
   1690..1717    +  terminator     rrnB T2 terminator: transcription terminator T2 from the E. coli rrnB gene
   1772..1864    -  CDS            lacI (fragment): lac repressor; lacI; The lac repressor binds to the lac operator to inhibit transcription in E. coli. This inhibition can be relieved by adding lactose or isopropyl-β-D-thiogalactopyranoside (IPTG).
   2047..2635    -  rep_origin     ori: high-copy-number ColE1/pMB1/pBR322/pUC origin of replication
   2782..27      -  CDS            KanR (across the origin): aminoglycoside phosphotransferase; aph(3')-Ia; confers resistance to kanamycin in bacteria or G418 (Geneticin®) in eukaryotes
>Addgene plasmid #60279 | pENTR D-TOPO-C3_38 | addgene full sequence | sequence record 478688 | Addgene NGS Result
CGACGTTTCCCGTTGAATATGGCTCATAACACCCCTTGTATTACTGTTTATGTAAGCAGACAGTTTTATT
GTTCATGATGATATATTTTTATCTTGTGCAATGTAACATCAGAGATTTTGAGACACGGGCCAGAGCTGCC
AGGAAACAGCTATGACCATGTAATACGACTCACTATAGGGGATATCAGCTGGATGGCAAATAATGATTTT
ATTTTGACTGATAGTGACCTGTTCGTTGCAACAAATTGATAAGCAATGCTTTCTTATAATGCCAACTTTG
TACAAGAAAGCTGGGTCGGCGCGCCCACCCTTCTGGCAGGGTGCAAACATCAGCATTTTCATGCCTTGAG
GTAACTTCAGCACCTTTTCTAAAACTTAATGAGCTTCTTAATAACAAGTTATGAAAAACCTTGCTAAATT
ACATTTTCTTACAAATCTACATTACAGGAAACAATTGAGTTGCTTTCTAAGAGACTGTAAGACCTGTCTG
CTGACTTAGGGACGCTTTTAGGTGGCTGAATTAGGTGGGAAAAGTGTTAGAGCTGGTAATGAGCAGTGGT
GGTTGGGTGGGGTGGCCTGCAGGGTGAGAACTGAAGGCAGAGTTTCTGATCTTTATGCCAAGACCAGGCC
ACAGGAGTATTAAGTGCCTGGCTTAGGAATTTAAAGAAAGAAAGAGGTTGATTGTTATATTTAAAAAACT
ATTTCCGGGCTCTCTTTACCCAGGAAGAAAAAGCTAAAGGTCACTACAGATACGTAGGGAATATGATAAA
GCAGGTCTGAAAACACAATTTGATTTTGTACAAATGATGTCGCTTCTCACAGGCTTCATTAAACAGAGAA
CGTGTTTGATGACAGAAACGCATAAAGGACGGAAATGCGTGCTGTAATATTTACTTATGTTTAAAAATAG
CCAGATGGAACCAACTGGTGCCAAATGAAAAATGACCAGCGTAGGCTGTGTTTCTTGACAAAACACCTTC
AGCACCCATTGTCCAAAAGCTGACCAAAGGTAGTAGATGGGAATGTGGCTCCCTTTGAACTAGGCAGAAG
TGAAGCAGATGCCTTGTATATTCAAATGGTTGGCATGTAAATTTCTACGGGCAGTCCTATTTTCTGGAAC
AATGTGTATTTGTAGGAATTTGGACATTGTGACTTCAAATTTTCTTCCCTTTCATTGAGGCGGGTTTGTG
GTCAGCTGATTTTTTTTCTGGTGATGAGATGTTTTGCGAAGTACCGTGTCAGCCTCCTACCCCTACCCCC
GTCCCTCTTCAGCAAATCCTCTGGGATAGTGGGGAGGGTGAAGGGGGCGGCCGCGGAGCCTGCTTTTTTG
TACAAAGTTGGCATTATAAAAAAGCATTGCTCATCAATTTGTTGCAACGAACAGGTCACTATCAGTCAAA
ATAAAATCATTATTTGGGGCCCGAGCTTAAGACTGGCCGTCGTTTTACAACGTCGTGACTGGGAAAACAT
CCATGCTAGCGTTAACGCGAGAGTAGGGAACTGCCAGGCATCAAATAAAACGAAAGGCTCAGTCGGAAGA
CTGGGCCTTTCGTTTTATCTGTTGTTTGTCGGTGAACGCTCTCCTGAGTAGGACAAATCCGCCGGGAGCG
GATTTGAACGTTGTGAAGCAACGGCCCGGAGGGTGGCGGGCAGGACGCCCGCCATAAACTGCCAGGCATC
AAACTAAGCAGAAGGCCATCCTGACGGATGGCCTTTTTGCGTTTCTACAAACTCTTCCTGGCTAGCGGTA
CGCGTATTAATTGCGTTGCGCTCACTGCCCGCTTTCCAGTCGGGAAACCTGTCGTGCCAGCTGCATTAAT
GAATCGGCCAACGCGCGGGGAGAGGCGGTTTGCGTATTGGGCGCTCTTCCGCTTCCTCGCTCACTGACTC
GCTGCGCTCGGTCGTTCGGCTGCGGCGAGCGGTATCAGCTCACTCAAAGGCGGTAATACGGTTATCCACA
GAATCAGGGGATAACGCAGGAAAGAACATGTGAGCAAAAGGCCAGCAAAAGGCCAGGAACCGTAAAAAGG
CCGCGTTGCTGGCGTTTTTCCATAGGCTCCGCCCCCCTGACGAGCATCACAAAAATCGACGCTCAAGTCA
GAGGTGGCGAAACCCGACAGGACTATAAAGATACCAGGCGTTTCCCCCTGGAAGCTCCCTCGTGCGCTCT
CCTGTTCCGACCCTGCCGCTTACCGGATACCTGTCCGCCTTTCTCCCTTCGGGAAGCGTGGCGCTTTCTC
ATAGCTCACGCTGTAGGTATCTCAGTTCGGTGTAGGTCGTTCGCTCCAAGCTGGGCTGTGTGCACGAACC
CCCCGTTCAGCCCGACCGCTGCGCCTTATCCGGTAACTATCGTCTTGAGTCCAACCCGGTAAGACACGAC
TTATCGCCACTGGCAGCAGCCACTGGTAACAGGATTAGCAGAGCGAGGTATGTAGGCGGTGCTACAGAGT
TCTTGAAGTGGTGGCCTAACTACGGCTACACTAGAAGAACAGTATTTGGTATCTGCGCTCTGCTGAAGCC
AGTTACCTTCGGAAAAAGAGTTGGTAGCTCTTGATCCGGCAAACAAACCACCGCTGGTAGCGGTGGTTTT
TTTGTTTGCAAGCAGCAGATTACGCGCAGAAAAAAAGGATCTCAAGAAGATCCTTTGATCTTTTCTACGG
GGTCTGACGCTCAGTGGAACGACGCGTAACTCACGTTAAGGGATTTTGGTCATGAGCTTGCGCCGTCCCG
TCAAGTCAGCGTAATGCTCTGCCAGTGTTACAACCAATTAACCAATTCTGATTAGAAAAACTCATCGAGC
ATCAAATGAAACTGCAATTTATTCATATCAGGATTATCAATACCATATTTTTGAAAAAGCCGTTTCTGTA
ATGAAGGAGAAAACTCACCGAGGCAGTTCCATAGGATGGCAAGATCCTGGTATCGGTCTGCGATTCCGAC
TCGTCCAACATCAATACAACCTATTAATTTCCCCTCGTCAAAAATAAGGTTATCAAGTGAGAAATCACCA
TGAGTGACGACTGAATCCGGTGAGAATGGCAAAAGTTTATGCATTTCTTTCCAGACTTGTTCAACAGGCC
AGCCATTACGCTCGTCATCAAAATCACTCGCATCAACCAAACCGTTATTCATTCGTGATTGCGCCTGAGC
GAGACGAAATACGCGATCGCTGTTAAAAGGACAATTACAAACAGGAATCGAATGCAACCGGCGCAGGAAC
ACTGCCAGCGCATCAACAATATTTTCACCTGAATCAGGATATTCTTCTAATACCTGGAATGCTGTTTTTC
CGGGGATCGCAGTGGTGAGTAACCATGCATCATCAGGAGTACGGATAAAATGCTTGATGGTCGGAAGAGG
CATAAATTCCGTCAGCCAGTTTAGTCTGACCATCTCATCTGTAACATCATTGGCAACGCTACCTTTGCCA
TGTTTCAGAAACAACTCTGGCGCATCGGGCTTCCCATACAAGCGATAGATTGTCGCACCTGATTGCCCGA
CATTATCGCGAGCCCATTTATACCCATATAAATCAGCATCCATGTTGGAATTTAATCGCGGCCT
