Features (pLannotate 1.2.2; 9 found; start..end, strand, type, name):
    121..213     +  CDS            lacI (fragment): lac repressor; lacI; The lac repressor binds to the lac operator to inhibit transcription in E. coli. This inhibition can be relieved by adding lactose or isopropyl-β-D-thiogalactopyranoside (IPTG).
    268..295     -  terminator     rrnB T2 terminator: transcription terminator T2 from the E. coli rrnB gene
    427..470     +  terminator     rrnB T1 terminator: Escherichia coli rrnB; transcription terminator T1 from the E. coli rrnB gene
    517..553     -  CDS            lacZα (fragment): LacZα fragment of β-galactosidase; lacZ fragment
    569..668     +  protein_bind   attL1: mutant version of attL; recombination site for the Gateway® LR reaction LR Clonase™
   1689..1788    -  protein_bind   attL2: mutant version of attL; recombination site for the Gateway® LR reaction LR Clonase™
   1806..1824    -  promoter       T7 promoter: promoter for bacteriophage T7 RNA polymerase
   1958..2767    +  CDS            KanR: aminoglycoside phosphotransferase; aph(3')-Ia; confers resistance to kanamycin in bacteria or G418 (Geneticin®) in eukaryotes
   2914..3502    +  rep_origin     ori: high-copy-number ColE1/pMB1/pBR322/pUC origin of replication
>Addgene plasmid #60279 | pENTR D-TOPO-C3_38 | analyzer sequence | sequence record 96542
CTTTCCTGCGTTATCCCCTGATTCTGTGGATAACCGTATTACCGCCTTTGAGTGAGCTGATACCGCTCGC
CGCAGCCGAACGACCGAGCGCAGCGAGTCAGTGAGCGAGGAAGCGGAAGAGCGCCCAATACGCAAACCGC
CTCTCCCCGCGCGTTGGCCGATTCATTAATGCAGCTGGCACGACAGGTTTCCCGACTGGAAAGCGGGCAG
TGAGCGCAACGCAATTAATACGCGTACCGCTAGCCAGGAAGAGTTTGTAGAAACGCAAAAAGGCCATCCG
TCAGGATGGCCTTCTGCTTAGTTTGATGCCTGGCAGTTTATGGCGGGCGTCCTGCCCGCCACCCTCCGGG
CCGTTGCTTCACAACGTTCAAATCCGCTCCCGGCGGATTTGTCCTACTCAGGAGAGCGTTCACCGACAAA
CAACAGATAAAACGAAAGGCCCAGTCTTCCGACTGAGCCTTTCGTTTTATTTGATGCCTGGCAGTTCCCT
ACTCTCGCGTTAACGCTAGCATGGATGTTTTCCCAGTCACGACGTTGTAAAACGACGGCCAGTCTTAAGC
TCGGGCCCCAAATAATGATTTTATTTTGACTGATAGTGACCTGTTCGTTGCAACAAATTGATGAGCAATG
CTTTTTTATAATGCCAACTTTGTACAAAAAAGCAGGCTCCGCGGCCGCCCCCTTCACCCTCCCCACTATC
CCAGAGGATTTGCTGAAGAGGGACGGGGGTAGGGGTAGGAGGCTGACACGGTACTTCGCAAAACATCTCA
TCACCAGAAAAAAAATCAGCTGACCACAAACCCGCCTCAATGAAAGGGAAGAAAATTTGAAGTCACAATG
TCCAAATTCCTACAAATACACATTGTTCCAGAAAATAGGACTGCCCGTAGAAATTTACATGCCAACCATT
TGAATATACAAGGCATCTGCTTCACTTCTGCCTAGTTCAAAGGGAGCCACATTCCCATCTACTACCTTTG
GTCAGCTTTTGGACAATGGGTGCTGAAGGTGTTTTGTCAAGAAACACAGCCTACGCTGGTCATTTTTCAT
TTGGCACCAGTTGGTTCCATCTGGCTATTTTTAAACATAAGTAAATATTACAGCACGCATTTCCGTCCTT
TATGCGTTTCTGTCATCAAACACGTTCTCTGTTTAATGAAGCCTGTGAGAAGCGACATCATTTGTACAAA
ATCAAATTGTGTTTTCAGACCTGCTTTATCATATTCCCTACGTATCTGTAGTGACCTTTAGCTTTTTCTT
CCTGGGTAAAGAGAGCCCGGAAATAGTTTTTTAAATATAACAATCAACCTCTTTCTTTCTTTAAATTCCT
AAGCCAGGCACTTAATACTCCTGTGGCCTGGTCTTGGCATAAAGATCAGAAACTCTGCCTTCAGTTCTCA
CCCTGCAGGCCACCCCACCCAACCACCACTGCTCATTACCAGCTCTAACACTTTTCCCACCTAATTCAGC
CACCTAAAAGCGTCCCTAAGTCAGCAGACAGGTCTTACAGTCTCTTAGAAAGCAACTCAATTGTTTCCTG
TAATGTAGATTTGTAAGAAAATGTAATTTAGCAAGGTTTTTCATAACTTGTTATTAAGAAGCTCATTAAG
TTTTAGAAAAGGTGCTGAAGTTACCTCAAGGCATGAAAATGCTGATGTTTGCACCCTGCCAGAAGGGTGG
GCGCGCCGACCCAGCTTTCTTGTACAAAGTTGGCATTATAAGAAAGCATTGCTTATCAATTTGTTGCAAC
GAACAGGTCACTATCAGTCAAAATAAAATCATTATTTGCCATCCAGCTGATATCCCCTATAGTGAGTCGT
ATTACATGGTCATAGCTGTTTCCTGGCAGCTCTGGCCCGTGTCTCAAAATCTCTGATGTTACATTGCACA
AGATAAAAATATATCATCATGAACAATAAAACTGTCTGCTTACATAAACAGTAATACAAGGGGTGTTATG
AGCCATATTCAACGGGAAACGTCGAGGCCGCGATTAAATTCCAACATGGATGCTGATTTATATGGGTATA
AATGGGCTCGCGATAATGTCGGGCAATCAGGTGCGACAATCTATCGCTTGTATGGGAAGCCCGATGCGCC
AGAGTTGTTTCTGAAACATGGCAAAGGTAGCGTTGCCAATGATGTTACAGATGAGATGGTCAGACTAAAC
TGGCTGACGGAATTTATGCCTCTTCCGACCATCAAGCATTTTATCCGTACTCCTGATGATGCATGGTTAC
TCACCACTGCGATCCCCGGAAAAACAGCATTCCAGGTATTAGAAGAATATCCTGATTCAGGTGAAAATAT
TGTTGATGCGCTGGCAGTGTTCCTGCGCCGGTTGCATTCGATTCCTGTTTGTAATTGTCCTTTTAACAGC
GATCGCGTATTTCGTCTCGCTCAGGCGCAATCACGAATGAATAACGGTTTGGTTGATGCGAGTGATTTTG
ATGACGAGCGTAATGGCTGGCCTGTTGAACAAGTCTGGAAAGAAATGCATAAACTTTTGCCATTCTCACC
GGATTCAGTCGTCACTCATGGTGATTTCTCACTTGATAACCTTATTTTTGACGAGGGGAAATTAATAGGT
TGTATTGATGTTGGACGAGTCGGAATCGCAGACCGATACCAGGATCTTGCCATCCTATGGAACTGCCTCG
GTGAGTTTTCTCCTTCATTACAGAAACGGCTTTTTCAAAAATATGGTATTGATAATCCTGATATGAATAA
ATTGCAGTTTCATTTGATGCTCGATGAGTTTTTCTAATCAGAATTGGTTAATTGGTTGTAACACTGGCAG
AGCATTACGCTGACTTGACGGGACGGCGCAAGCTCATGACCAAAATCCCTTAACGTGAGTTACGCGTCGT
TCCACTGAGCGTCAGACCCCGTAGAAAAGATCAAAGGATCTTCTTGAGATCCTTTTTTTCTGCGCGTAAT
CTGCTGCTTGCAAACAAAAAAACCACCGCTACCAGCGGTGGTTTGTTTGCCGGATCAAGAGCTACCAACT
CTTTTTCCGAAGGTAACTGGCTTCAGCAGAGCGCAGATACCAAATACTGTCCTTCTAGTGTAGCCGTAGT
TAGGCCACCACTTCAAGAACTCTGTAGCACCGCCTACATACCTCGCTCTGCTAATCCTGTTACCAGTGGC
TGCTGCCAGTGGCGATAAGTCGTGTCTTACCGGGTTGGACTCAAGACGATAGTTACCGGATAAGGCGCAG
CGGTCGGGCTGAACGGGGGGTTCGTGCACACAGCCCAGCTTGGAGCGAACGACCTACACCGAACTGAGAT
ACCTACAGCGTGAGCATTGAGAAAGCGCCACGCTTCCCGAAGGGAGAAAGGCGGACAGGTATCCGGTAAG
CGGCAGGGTCGGAACAGGAGAGCGCACGAGGGAGCTTCCAGGGGGAAACGCCTGGTATCTTTATAGTCCT
GTCGGGTTTCGCCACCTCTGACTTGAGCGTCGATTTTTGTGATGCTCGTCAGGGGGGCGGAGCCTATGGA
AAAACGCCAGCAACGCGGCCTTTTTACGGTTCCTGGCCTTTTGCTGGCCTTTTGCTCACATGTT
